Addgene plasmid #82667: p214_LTJ_1kbCD90.1Template
Purpose: 1kb HDR template for murine CD90.1
Depositing lab: Lukas Jeker. Depositing organization: University Hospital of Basel. Publication: Highly Efficient and Versatile Plasmid-Based Gene Editing in Primary T Cells. Kornete M, Marone R, Jeker LT. J Immunol. 2018 Feb 14. pii: jimmunol.1701121. doi: 10.4049/jimmunol.1701121. PubMed 29445007.
Backbone
  Vector backbone: pUC57
  Backbone manufacturer: Genscript
  Backbone size w/o insert (bp): 2710
  Vector type: HDR template for gene editing
Growth in bacteria
  Bacterial resistance: Ampicillin, 100 μg/mL
  Growth temperature: 37°C
  Growth strain: DH5alpha
  Copy number: High Copy
Gene/Insert
  Gene/Insert name: 1kb genomic DNA sequence from murine CD90.1
  Species: M. musculus (mouse)
  Cloning method: Unknown
  Sequencing primers: 5′ M13pUC-fwd; 3′ M13pUC-rev
Terms and licenses: Academic/Nonprofit Terms; Industry Terms: Not Available to Industry
Depositor comments: This HDR template can be used in conjunction with sgRNA CD90.2 (Addgene ID 82670 or Addgene ID 82671). In the template we introduced a PAM mutation. These plasmids were previously associated with the following preprint: Highly efficient and versatile plasmid-based gene editing in primary T cells bioRxiv. 13 January 2018. doi:10.1101/247544
How to cite: p214_LTJ_1kbCD90.1Template was a gift from Lukas Jeker (Addgene plasmid # 82667 ; http://n2t.net/addgene:82667 ; RRID:Addgene_82667)
