[The description below was written by a language model from this plasmid's Addgene catalogue record and pLannotate feature annotations shown in this document.]
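Description:
p214_LTJ_1kbCD90.1Template is a bacterial cloning plasmid that serves as a donor DNA for homology-directed repair (HDR) in CRISPR gene editing of mouse cells. It is built on the pUC57 backbone and totals 3,722 bp in the deposited sequence. Propagation in E. coli relies on the high-copy ColE1/pUC-type origin, and selection is by ampicillin through the β-lactamase gene (AmpR) driven by its own bla promoter. The remaining annotated backbone elements are typical pUC remnants: the lac promoter with its operator and CAP binding site, a lacZα fragment interrupted by the insert, and short fragments of lacI, rop and the bom region. None of these has a role in mammalian cells, and the plasmid carries no mammalian promoter, reporter or selection marker.

The payload is about 1 kb of mouse genomic sequence from the Thy1 locus carrying the CD90.1 (Thy1.1) allele, placed in the multiple cloning region between the M13 sequencing primer sites. The feature table detects two separated Thy1.1 coding fragments, consistent with a genomic segment containing exonic sequence interrupted by non-coding sequence rather than a cDNA. According to the depositor, the template is meant to be used with a guide RNA targeting the CD90.2 allele, supplied on separate plasmids, so that repair of the Cas9-induced break from this donor converts CD90.2 to CD90.1. A PAM mutation was introduced into the template, which would be expected to protect the donor and the edited allele from re-cutting. The associated work concerns plasmid-based gene editing in primary T cells. The exact position of the allelic change and the PAM mutation is not stated in the record.
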