Features (pLannotate 1.2.2; 12 found; start..end, strand, type, name):
    137..236     +  misc_feature   bom (fragment): basis of mobility region from pBR322
    242..399     -  CDS            lacZα (fragment): LacZα fragment of β-galactosidase; lacZ fragment
    458..507     -  CDS            Thy1.1 (fragment): mouse GPI-anchored cell surface glycoprotein of the immunoglobulin superfamily This allele of Thy1 is also known as CD90.1.
    892..1233    -  CDS            Thy1.1 (fragment): mouse GPI-anchored cell surface glycoprotein of the immunoglobulin superfamily This allele of Thy1 is also known as CD90.1.
   1525..1541    -  protein_bind   lac operator: The lac repressor binds to the lac operator to inhibit transcription in E. coli. This inhibition can be relieved by adding lactose or isopropyl-β-D-thiogalactopyranoside (IPTG). lac repressor encoded by lacI
   1549..1579    -  promoter       lac promoter: promoter for the E. coli lac operon
   1594..1615    -  protein_bind   CAP binding site: CAP binding activates transcription in the presence of cAMP. E. coli catabolite activator protein
   1628..1720    -  CDS            lacI (fragment): lac repressor; lacI; The lac repressor binds to the lac operator to inhibit transcription in E. coli. This inhibition can be relieved by adding lactose or isopropyl-β-D-thiogalactopyranoside (IPTG).
   1903..2491    -  rep_origin     ori: high-copy-number ColE1/pMB1/pBR322/pUC origin of replication
   2662..3522    -  CDS            AmpR: β-lactamase; bla; confers resistance to ampicillin, carbenicillin, and related antibiotics
   3523..3627    -  promoter       AmpR promoter: bla
   3722..35      +  CDS            rop (fragment) (across the origin): Rop protein, which maintains plasmids at low copy number; rop
>Addgene plasmid #82667 | p214_LTJ_1kbCD90.1Template | depositor full sequence | sequence record 204459 | p214_LTJ_1kbCD90.1Template sequence 3722 bps
TCGCGCGTTTCGGTGATGACGGTGAAAACCTCTGACACATGCAGCTCCCGGAGACGGTCACAGCTTGTCT
GTAAGCGGATGCCGGGAGCAGACAAGCCCGTCAGGGCGCGTCAGCGGGTGTTGGCGGGTGTCGGGGCTGG
CTTAACTATGCGGCATCAGAGCAGATTGTACTGAGAGTGCACCATATGCGGTGTGAAATACCGCACAGAT
GCGTAAGGAGAAAATACCGCATCAGGCGCCATTCGCCATTCAGGCTGCGCAACTGTTGGGAAGGGCGATC
GGTGCGGGCCTCTTCGCTATTACGCCAGCTGGCGAAAGGGGGATGTGCTGCAAGGCGATTAAGTTGGGTA
ACGCCAGGGTTTTCCCAGTCACGACGTTGTAAAACGACGGCCAGTGAATTCGAGCTCGGTACCTCGCGAA
TGCATCTAGATCGACGGGCCCGGGATCCGATGTCGACATGTGTTCTGAACCAGCAGGCTTATGCCGCCAC
ACTTGACCAGCTTGTCTGTGGATAGAGAAGGGGTGCCGGGAGGAGGGGAGATCAGGACTCAGGCGGGCAA
AGACAGGTGTCAGCTGTTCAAGGCAGCTAGCTGGCGCTTTCTCATCTTAGCGGCTCCACCGGATGCTGTA
ACAGAACCTCCACACCACAAGAATCACCACTGTACTGCCTTTCCCATTTAGTTTCCTCAACTGTGCTTTT
ACTACAAGCTCCCCCTTTCTGGCCCCTAATCTTGCCCCACTCACATAGACAGCAGCAGTTTCCCAGGAGA
CCAGCAGTTAGGGGAAGGGTAATGGAGGTGCCTGTTTTTTTTTTTTTTTTTTTTTTTTTTTTTATTGGCT
ACCCCAGCCTGGCTAACCTGGACATTTTATCTTTCTGGGAACCAGTCTCACCTCTATACACACTGATACT
TTTATTGGAGCTCATGGGATTCGCGCCTGAGACTCGAAGCTCACAAAAGTAGTCGCCCTCATCCTTGGTG
GTGAAGTTGGCTAGGGTAAGGACCTTGATATAGGGCTGGTTGGAGAGGGTGACGCGGGAGCGGTACGTGT
GCTCGGGTATCCCAAGGGTGCCTGAGAGCACGTGCTTCCTCTTCTCTCGGGTCAGGCTGAACTCATGCTG
GATGGAGTTATCCTTGGTGTTATTCTCATGGCGGCAGTCCAGGCGAAGGTTTTGGTTCACCAGGCAGGCT
GTCAGGCTGGTCACCTTCTGCCCTCGGGACACCTGCAAGACTGGCACAGCAGTGCCTTCTCTGAATTTGG
GGAGACACAGACCCGGGGCCTCCCACCTGCAGGAAAAGTAGACTTGAGCTGGGGGGATGTGGGGTTTGCA
CTCGCCCTTGAGGTATTGGTGGGATGTTCCACCACTTGCAGACTCCAACTTCCATCAATCTACTGAAGTT
CTGGGTCCCAACAATGTGAATTCTCTAGATGCATTCGCGAGGTATCGGATCCCGGGCCCGTCGACTGCAG
AGGCCTGCATGCAAGCTTGGCGTAATCATGGTCATAGCTGTTTCCTGTGTGAAATTGTTATCCGCTCACA
ATTCCACACAACATACGAGCCGGAAGCATAAAGTGTAAAGCCTGGGGTGCCTAATGAGTGAGCTAACTCA
CATTAATTGCGTTGCGCTCACTGCCCGCTTTCCAGTCGGGAAACCTGTCGTGCCAGCTGCATTAATGAAT
CGGCCAACGCGCGGGGAGAGGCGGTTTGCGTATTGGGCGCTCTTCCGCTTCCTCGCTCACTGACTCGCTG
CGCTCGGTCGTTCGGCTGCGGCGAGCGGTATCAGCTCACTCAAAGGCGGTAATACGGTTATCCACAGAAT
CAGGGGATAACGCAGGAAAGAACATGTGAGCAAAAGGCCAGCAAAAGGCCAGGAACCGTAAAAAGGCCGC
GTTGCTGGCGTTTTTCCATAGGCTCCGCCCCCCTGACGAGCATCACAAAAATCGACGCTCAAGTCAGAGG
TGGCGAAACCCGACAGGACTATAAAGATACCAGGCGTTTCCCCCTGGAAGCTCCCTCGTGCGCTCTCCTG
TTCCGACCCTGCCGCTTACCGGATACCTGTCCGCCTTTCTCCCTTCGGGAAGCGTGGCGCTTTCTCATAG
CTCACGCTGTAGGTATCTCAGTTCGGTGTAGGTCGTTCGCTCCAAGCTGGGCTGTGTGCACGAACCCCCC
GTTCAGCCCGACCGCTGCGCCTTATCCGGTAACTATCGTCTTGAGTCCAACCCGGTAAGACACGACTTAT
CGCCACTGGCAGCAGCCACTGGTAACAGGATTAGCAGAGCGAGGTATGTAGGCGGTGCTACAGAGTTCTT
GAAGTGGTGGCCTAACTACGGCTACACTAGAAGAACAGTATTTGGTATCTGCGCTCTGCTGAAGCCAGTT
ACCTTCGGAAAAAGAGTTGGTAGCTCTTGATCCGGCAAACAAACCACCGCTGGTAGCGGTGGTTTTTTTG
TTTGCAAGCAGCAGATTACGCGCAGAAAAAAAGGATCTCAAGAAGATCCTTTGATCTTTTCTACGGGGTC
TGACGCTCAGTGGAACGAAAACTCACGTTAAGGGATTTTGGTCATGAGATTATCAAAAAGGATCTTCACC
TAGATCCTTTTAAATTAAAAATGAAGTTTTAAATCAATCTAAAGTATATATGAGTAAACTTGGTCTGACA
GTTACCAATGCTTAATCAGTGAGGCACCTATCTCAGCGATCTGTCTATTTCGTTCATCCATAGTTGCCTG
ACTCCCCGTCGTGTAGATAACTACGATACGGGAGGGCTTACCATCTGGCCCCAGTGCTGCAATGATACCG
CGAGACCCACGCTCACCGGCTCCAGATTTATCAGCAATAAACCAGCCAGCCGGAAGGGCCGAGCGCAGAA
GTGGTCCTGCAACTTTATCCGCCTCCATCCAGTCTATTAATTGTTGCCGGGAAGCTAGAGTAAGTAGTTC
GCCAGTTAATAGTTTGCGCAACGTTGTTGCCATTGCTACAGGCATCGTGGTGTCACGCTCGTCGTTTGGT
ATGGCTTCATTCAGCTCCGGTTCCCAACGATCAAGGCGAGTTACATGATCCCCCATGTTGTGCAAAAAAG
CGGTTAGCTCCTTCGGTCCTCCGATCGTTGTCAGAAGTAAGTTGGCCGCAGTGTTATCACTCATGGTTAT
GGCAGCACTGCATAATTCTCTTACTGTCATGCCATCCGTAAGATGCTTTTCTGTGACTGGTGAGTACTCA
ACCAAGTCATTCTGAGAATAGTGTATGCGGCGACCGAGTTGCTCTTGCCCGGCGTCAATACGGGATAATA
CCGCGCCACATAGCAGAACTTTAAAAGTGCTCATCATTGGAAAACGTTCTTCGGGGCGAAAACTCTCAAG
GATCTTACCGCTGTTGAGATCCAGTTCGATGTAACCCACTCGTGCACCCAACTGATCTTCAGCATCTTTT
ACTTTCACCAGCGTTTCTGGGTGAGCAAAAACAGGAAGGCAAAATGCCGCAAAAAAGGGAATAAGGGCGA
CACGGAAATGTTGAATACTCATACTCTTCCTTTTTCAATATTATTGAAGCATTTATCAGGGTTATTGTCT
CATGAGCGGATACATATTTGAATGTATTTAGAAAAATAAACAAATAGGGGTTCCGCGCACATTTCCCCGA
AAAGTGCCACCTGACGTCTAAGAAACCATTATTATCATGACATTAACCTATAAAAATAGGCGTATCACGA
GGCCCTTTCGTC
