>Addgene plasmid #82667 | p214_LTJ_1kbCD90.1Template | addgene partial sequence | sequence record 165017 | M13pUC-Rev 5'-AGCGGATAACAATTTCACACAGG-3'
TACGCCAAGCTTGCATGCAGGCCTCTGCAGTCGACGGGCCCGGGATCCGATACCTCGCGAATGCATCTAG
AGAATTCACATTGTTGGGACCCAGAACTTCAGTAGATTGATGGAAGTTGGAGTCTGCAAGTGGTGGAACA
TCCCACCAATACCTCAAGGGCGAGTGCAAACCCCACATCCCCCCAGCTCAAGTCTACTTTTCCTGCAGGT
GGGAGGCCCCGGGTCTGTGTCTCCCCAAATTCAGAGAAGGCACTGCTGTGCCAGTCTTGCAGGTGTCCCG
AGGGCAGAAGGTGACCAGCCTGACAGCCTGCCTGGTGAACCAAAACCTTCGCCTGGACTGCCGCCATGAG
AATAACACCAAGGATAACTCCATCCAGCATGAGTTCAGCCTGACCCGAGAGAAGAGGAAGCACGTGCTCT
CAGGCACCCTTGGGATACCCGAGCACACGTACCGCTCCCGCGTCACCCTCTCCAACCAGCCCTATATCAA
GGTCCTTACCCTAGCCAACTTCACCACCAAGAATGAGGGCGACTACTTTTGTGAGCTTCGAGTCTCGGGC
GCGAATCCCATGAGCTCCAATAAAAGTATCAGTGTGTATAGAGATGAGACTGGTTCCCAGAAAGATAAAA
TGTCCAGGTTAGCCAGGCTGGGGTAGCC
