>Addgene plasmid #82667 | p214_LTJ_1kbCD90.1Template | addgene partial sequence | sequence record 204123 | Addgene Partial NGS Result
GGCTACCCCAGCCTGGCTAACCTGGACATTTTATCTTTCTGGGAACCAGTCTCACCTCTATACACACTGA
TACTTTTATTGGAGCTCATGGGATTCGCGCCTGAGACTCGAAGCTCACAAAAGTAGTCGCCCTCATCCTT
GGTGGTGAAGTTGGCTAGGGTAAGGACCTTGATATAGGGCTGGTTGGAGAGGGTGACGCGGGAGCGGTAC
GTGTGCTCGGGTATCCCAAGGGTGCCTGAGAGCACGTGCTTCCTCTTCTCTCGGGTCAGGCTGAACTCAT
GCTGGATGGAGTTATCCTTGGTGTTATTCTCATGGCGGCAGTCCAGGCGAAGGTTTTGGTTCACCAGGCA
GGCTGTCAGGCTGGTCACCTTCTGCCCTCGGGACACCTGCAAGACTGGCACAGCAGTGCCTTCTCTGAAT
TTGGGGAGACACAGACCCGGGGCCTCCCACCTGCAGGAAAAGTAGACTTGAGCTGGGGGGATGTGGGGTT
TGCACTCGCCCTTGAGGTATTGGTGGGATGTTCCACCACTTGCAGACTCCAACTTCCATCAATCTACTGA
AGTTCTGGGTCCCAACAATGTGAATTCTCTAGATGCATTCGCGAGGTATCGGATCCCGGGCCCGTCGACT
GCAGAGGCCTGCATGCAAGCTTGGCGTAATCATGGTCATAGCTGTTTCCTGTGTGAAATTGTTATCCGCT
CACAATTCCACACAACATACGAGCCGGAAGCATAAAGTGTAAAGCCTGGGGTGCCTAATGAGTGAGCTAA
CTCACATTAATTGCGTTGCGCTCACTGCCCGCTTTCCAGTCGGGAAACCTGTCGTGCCAGCTGCATTAAT
GAATCGGCCAACGCGCGGGGAGAGGCGGTTTGCGTATTGGGCGCTCTTCCGCTTCCTCGCTCACTGACTC
GCTGCGCTCGGTCGTTCGGCTGCGGCGAGCGGTATCAGCTCACTCAAAGGCGGTAATACGGTTATCCACA
GAATCAGGGGATAACGCAGGAAAGAACATGTGAGCAAAAGGCCAGCAAAAGGCCAGGAACCGTAAAAAGG
CCGCGTTGCTGGCGTTTTTCCATAGGCTCCGCCCCCCTGACGAGCATCACAAAAATCGACGCTCAAGTCA
GAGGTGGCGAAACCCGACAGGACTATAAAGATACCAGGCGTTTCCCCCTGGAAGCTCCCTCGTGCGCTCT
CCTGTTCCGACCCTGCCGCTTACCGGATACCTGTCCGCCTTTCTCCCTTCGGGAAGCGTGGCGCTTTCTC
ATAGCTCACGCTGTAGGTATCTCAGTTCGGTGTAGGTCGTTCGCTCCAAGCTGGGCTGTGTGCACGAACC
CCCCGTTCAGCCCGACCGCTGCGCCTTATCCGGTAACTATCGTCTTGAGTCCAACCCGGTAAGACACGAC
TTATCGCCACTGGCAGCAGCCACTGGTAACAGGATTAGCAGAGCGAGGTATGTAGGCGGTGCTACAGAGT
TCTTGAAGTGGTGGCCTAACTACGGCTACACTAGAAGAACAGTATTTGGTATCTGCGCTCTGCTGAAGCC
AGTTACCTTCGGAAAAAGAGTTGGTAGCTCTTGATCCGGCAAACAAACCACCGCTGGTAGCGGTGGTTTT
TTTGTTTGCAAGCAGCAGATTACGCGCAGAAAAAAAGGATCTCAAGAAGATCCTTTGATCTTTTCTACGG
GGTCTGACGCTCAGTGGAACGAAAACTCACGTTAAGGGATTTTGGTCATGAGATTATCAAAAAGGATCTT
CACCTAGATCCTTTTAAATTAAAAATGAAGTTTTAAATCAATCTAAAGTATATATGAGTAAACTTGGTCT
GACAGTTACCAATGCTTAATCAGTGAGGCACCTATCTCAGCGATCTGTCTATTTCGTTCATCCATAGTTG
CCTGACTCCCCGTCGTGTAGATAACTACGATACGGGAGGGCTTACCATCTGGCCCCAGTGCTGCAATGAT
ACCGCGAGACCCACGCTCACCGGCTCCAGATTTATCAGCAATAAACCAGCCAGCCGGAAGGGCCGAGCGC
AGAAGTGGTCCTGCAACTTTATCCGCCTCCATCCAGTCTATTAATTGTTGCCGGGAAGCTAGAGTAAGTA
GTTCGCCAGTTAATAGTTTGCGCAACGTTGTTGCCATTGCTACAGGCATCGTGGTGTCACGCTCGTCGTT
TGGTATGGCTTCATTCAGCTCCGGTTCCCAACGATCAAGGCGAGTTACATGATCCCCCATGTTGTGCAAA
AAAGCGGTTAGCTCCTTCGGTCCTCCGATCGTTGTCAGAAGTAAGTTGGCCGCAGTGTTATCACTCATGG
TTATGGCAGCACTGCATAATTCTCTTACTGTCATGCCATCCGTAAGATGCTTTTCTGTGACTGGTGAGTA
CTCAACCAAGTCATTCTGAGAATAGTGTATGCGGCGACCGAGTTGCTCTTGCCCGGCGTCAATACGGGAT
AATACCGCGCCACATAGCAGAACTTTAAAAGTGCTCATCATTGGAAAACGTTCTTCGGGGCGAAAACTCT
CAAGGATCTTACCGCTGTTGAGATCCAGTTCGATGTAACCCACTCGTGCACCCAACTGATCTTCAGCATC
TTTTACTTTCACCAGCGTTTCTGGGTGAGCAAAAACAGGAAGGCAAAATGCCGCAAAAAAGGGAATAAGG
GCGACACGGAAATGTTGAATACTCATACTCTTCCTTTTTCAATATTATTGAAGCATTTATCAGGGTTATT
GTCTCATGAGCGGATACATATTTGAATGTATTTAGAAAAATAAACAAATAGGGGTTCCGCGCACATTTCC
CCGAAAAGTGCCACCTGACGTCTAAGAAACCATTATTATCATGACATTAACCTATAAAAATAGGCGTATC
ACGAGGCCCTTTCGTCTCGCGCGTTTCGGTGATGACGGTGAAAACCTCTGACACATGCAGCTCCCGGAGA
CGGTCACAGCTTGTCTGTAAGCGGATGCCGGGAGCAGACAAGCCCGTCAGGGCGCGTCAGCGGGTGTTGG
CGGGTGTCGGGGCTGGCTTAACTATGCGGCATCAGAGCAGATTGTACTGAGAGTGCACCATATGCGGTGT
GAAATACCGCACAGATGCGTAAGGAGAAAATACCGCATCAGGCGCCATTCGCCATTCAGGCTGCGCAACT
GTTGGGAAGGGCGATCGGTGCGGGCCTCTTCGCTATTACGCCAGCTGGCGAAAGGGGGATGTGCTGCAAG
GCGATTAAGTTGGGTAACGCCAGGGTTTTCCCAGTCACGACGTTGTAAAACGACGGCCAGTGAATTCGAG
CTCGGTACCTCGCGAATGCATCTAGATCGACGGGCCCGGGATCCGATGTCGACATGTGTTCTGAACCAGC
AGGCTTATGCCGCCACACTTGACCAGCTTGTCTGTGGATAGAGAAGGGGTGCCGGGAGGAGGGGAGATCA
GGACTCAGGCGGGCAAAGACAGGTGTCAGCTGTTCAAGGCAGCTAGCTGGCGCTTTCTCATCTTAGCGGC
TCCACCGGATGCTGTAACAGAACCTCCACACCACAAGAATCACCACTGTACTGCCTTTCCCATTTAGTTT
CCTCAACTGTGCTTTTACTACAAGCTCCCCCTTTCTGGCCCCTAATCTTGCCCCACTCACATAGACAGCA
GCAGTTTCCCAGGAGACCAGCAGTTAGGGGAAGGGTAATGGAGG
